Addgene plasmid #55697: RhoH
Purpose: expression of mouse RhoH
Depositing lab: Julian Downward. Depositing organization: Cancer Research UK. Publication: RAS and RHO families of GTPases directly regulate distinct phosphoinositide 3-kinase isoforms. Fritsch R, de Krijger I, Fritsch K, George R, Reason B, Kumar MS, Diefenbacher M, Stamp G, Downward J. Cell. 2013 May 23;153(5):1050-63. doi: 10.1016/j.cell.2013.04.031. PubMed 23706742.
Backbone
  Vector backbone: pGEX2T
  Backbone manufacturer: GE Healthcare Life Sciences
  Backbone size w/o insert (bp): 4948
  Vector type: Bacterial Expression
Growth in bacteria
  Bacterial resistance: Ampicillin, 100 μg/mL
  Growth temperature: 37°C
  Growth strain: BL21 codon plus ril de3
  Copy number: High Copy
Gene/Insert
  Gene/Insert name: RhoH
  Species: M. musculus (mouse)
  Entrez Gene: Rhoh (a.k.a. 5830400A04Rik, AU019774, Arhh)
  Promoter: lac
  Cloning method: Restriction Enzyme; 5′ cloning site BamHI (not destroyed); 3′ cloning site EcoRI (not destroyed)
  Sequencing primers: 5′ lac promoter; 3′ GST-R
Terms and licenses: Academic/Nonprofit Terms; Industry Terms: Not Available to Industry
How to cite: RhoH was a gift from Julian Downward (Addgene plasmid # 55697 ; http://n2t.net/addgene:55697 ; RRID:Addgene_55697)
