[The description below was written by a language model from this plasmid's Addgene catalogue record.]
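Description:
RhoH is a bacterial expression plasmid built on the pGEX2T backbone (about 4.9 kb without the insert) that carries the mouse Rhoh coding sequence for production of recombinant RhoH protein in E. coli. It is maintained as a high-copy plasmid under ampicillin selection. The recorded growth strain is a BL21-type expression host supplemented for rare codons, which fits a construct meant for protein production rather than simple propagation.

The insert was placed between the BamHI and EcoRI sites of the vector's cloning region, and both sites remain intact, so the fragment can be excised or transferred. The record lists the promoter as lac. pGEX vectors generally use an IPTG-inducible lac-family (tac) promoter to drive a glutathione S-transferase open reading frame, followed by a thrombin cleavage site and then the cloning sites. An insert cloned in frame at BamHI is therefore normally expressed as an N-terminal GST fusion, which can be captured on glutathione resin and optionally cleaved from the tag. The catalogue entry does not explicitly list a GST tag, and no feature table is provided, so the fusion architecture is inferred from the backbone rather than documented for this clone. Whether the insert is full length or wild type is likewise not stated.

RhoH is an atypical member of the RHO family of small GTPases. The associated publication examines direct regulation of phosphoinositide 3-kinase isoforms by RAS and RHO family GTPases. The plasmid was therefore probably used to purify RhoH for in vitro binding or activity assays, although the stated purpose is simply expression of mouse RhoH.
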