>Addgene plasmid #55697 | RhoH | depositor partial sequence | sequence record 86265 | RhoH
ATGCTGAGCTCAATCAAGTGCGTGCTGGTAGGGGACAGTGCTGTGGGGAAAACCTCACTGTTGGTGCGCT
TCACCTCTGAGACCTTCCCGGAGGCCTACAAACCCACGGTGTACGAGAATACGGGTGTAGACGTCTTCAT
GGATGGCATCCAGATCAGCCTGGGTCTCTGGGACACTGCCGGCAACGACGCCTTCAGAAGTATCCGGCCC
CTGTCCTACCAGCAGGCAGACGTGGTACTGATGTGCTACTCTGTGGCCAACCATAACTCGTTCCTGAACT
TGAAGAACAAATGGATTAGTGAGATCAGGAGCAACCTACCCTGTACCCCGGTGCTGGTTGTGGCCACACA
GACGGACCAGAGAGAGGTGGGACCTCACAGGGCTTCCTGCATCAATGCCATAGAAGGGAAGAGACTTGCC
CAGGATGTGAGAGCCAAGGGCTACCTGGAGTGCTCAGCCCTCAGCAACCGGGGAGTACAGCAGGTATTTG
AATGTGCTGTCCGAACAGCTGTCAACCAGGCCAGGAGGCGAAACAGAAGGAAGCTGTTCTCCATCAATGA
ATGCAAGATCTTCTAA
