>Addgene plasmid #55697 | RhoH | depositor partial sequence | sequence record 86266 | pGEX2T backbone
ACGTTATCGACTGCACGGTGCACCAATGCTTCTGGCGTCAGGCAGCCATCGGAAGCTGTGGTATGGCTGT
GCAGGTCGTAAATCACTGCATAATTCGTGTCGCTCAAGGCGCACTCCCGTTCTGGATAATGTTTTTTGCG
CCGACATCATAACGGTTCTGGCAAATATTCTGAAATGAGCTGTTGACAATTAATCATCGGCTCGTATAAT
GTGTGGAATTGTGAGCGGATAACAATTTCACACAGGAAACAGTATTCATGTCCCCTATACTAGGTTATTG
GAAAATTAAGGGCCTTGTGCAACCCACTCGACTTCTTTTGGAATATCTTGAAGAAAAATATGAAGAGCAT
TTGTATGAGCGCGATGAAGGTGATAAATGGCGAAACAAAAAGTTTGAATTGGGTTTGGAGTTTCCCAATC
TTCCTTATTATATTGATGGTGATGTTAAATTAACACAGTCTATGGCCATCATACGTTATATAGCTGACAA
GCACAACATGTTGGGTGGTTGTCCAAAAGAGCGTGCAGAGATTTCAATGCTTGAAGGAGCGGTTTTGGAT
ATTAGATACGGTGTTTCGAGAATTGCATATAGTAAAGACTTTGAAACTCTCAAAGTTGATTTTCTTAGCA
AGCTACCTGAAATGCTGAAAATGTTCGAAGATCGTTTATGTCATAAAACATATTTAAATGGTGATCATGT
AACCCATCCTGACTTCATGTTGTATGACGCTCTTGATGTTGTTTTATACATGGACCCAATGTGCCTGGAT
GCGTTCCCAAAATTAGTTTGTTTTAAAAAACGTATTGAAGCTATCCCACAAATTGATAAGTACTTGAAAT
CCAGCAAGTATATAGCATGGCCTTTGCAGGGCTGGCAAGCCACGTTTGGTGGTGGCGACCATCCTCCAAA
ATCGGATCTGGTTCCGCGTGGATCCCCGGGAATTCATCGTGACTGACTGACGATCTGCCTCGCGCGTTTC
GGTGATGACGGTGAAAACCTCTGACACATGCAGCTCCCGGAGACGGTCACAGCTTGTCTGTAAGCGGATG
CCGGGAGCAGACAAGCCCGTCAGGGCGCGTCAGCGGGTGTTGGCGGGTGTCGGGGCGCAGCCATGACCCA
GTCACGTAGCGATAGCGGAGTGTATAATTCTTGAAGACGAAAGGGCCTCGTGATACGCCTATTTTTATAG
GTTAATGTCATGATAATAATGGTTTCTTAGACGTCAGGTGGCACTTTTCGGGGAAATGTGCGCGGAACCC
CTATTTGTTTATTTTTCTAAATACATTCAAATATGTATCCGCTCATGAGACAATAACCCTGATAAATGCT
TCAATAATATTGAAAAAGGAAGAGTATGAGTATTCAACATTTCCGTGTCGCCCTTATTCCCTTTTTTGCG
GCATTTTGCCTTCCTGTTTTTGCTCACCCAGAAACGCTGGTGAAAGTAAAAGATGCTGAAGATCAGTTGG
GTGCACGAGTGGGTTACATCGAACTGGATCTCAACAGCGGTAAGATCCTTGAGAGTTTTCGCCCCGAAGA
ACGTTTTCCAATGATGAGCACTTTTAAAGTTCTGCTATGTGGCGCGGTATTATCCCGTGTTGACGCCGGG
CAAGAGCAACTCGGTCGCCGCATACACTATTCTCAGAATGACTTGGTTGAGTACTCACCAGTCACAGAAA
AGCATCTTACGGATGGCATGACAGTAAGAGAATTATGCAGTGCTGCCATAACCATGAGTGATAACACTGC
GGCCAACTTACTTCTGACAACGATCGGAGGACCGAAGGAGCTAACCGCTTTTTTGCACAACATGGGGGAT
CATGTAACTCGCCTTGATCGTTGGGAACCGGAGCTGAATGAAGCCATACCAAACGACGAGCGTGACACCA
CGATGCCTGCAGCAATGGCAACAACGTTGCGCAAACTATTAACTGGCGAACTACTTACTCTAGCTTCCCG
GCAACAATTAATAGACTGGATGGAGGCGGATAAAGTTGCAGGACCACTTCTGCGCTCGGCCCTTCCGGCT
GGCTGGTTTATTGCTGATAAATCTGGAGCCGGTGAGCGTGGGTCTCGCGGTATCATTGCAGCACTGGGGC
CAGATGGTAAGCCCTCCCGTATCGTAGTTATCTACACGACGGGGAGTCAGGCAACTATGGATGAACGAAA
TAGACAGATCGCTGAGATAGGTGCCTCACTGATTAAGCATTGGTAACTGTCAGACCAAGTTTACTCATAT
ATACTTTAGATTGATTTAAAACTTCATTTTTAATTTAAAAGGATCTAGGTGAAGATCCTTTTTGATAATC
TCATGACCAAAATCCCTTAACGTGAGTTTTCGTTCCACTGAGCGTCAGACCCCGTAGAAAAGATCAAAGG
ATCTTCTTGAGATCCTTTTTTTCTGCGCGTAATCTGCTGCTTGCAAACAAAAAAACCACCGCTACCAGCG
GTGGTTTGTTTGCCGGATCAAGAGCTACCAACTCTTTTTCCGAAGGTAACTGGCTTCAGCAGAGCGCAGA
TACCAAATACTGTCCTTCTAGTGTAGCCGTAGTTAGGCCACCACTTCAAGAACTCTGTAGCACCGCCTAC
ATACCTCGCTCTGCTAATCCTGTTACCAGTGGCTGCTGCCAGTGGCGATAAGTCGTGTCTTACCGGGTTG
GACTCAAGACGATAGTTACCGGATAAGGCGCAGCGGTCGGGCTGAACGGGGGGTTCGTGCACACAGCCCA
GCTTGGAGCGAACGACCTACACCGAACTGAGATACCTACAGCGTGAGCTATGAGAAAGCGCCACGCTTCC
CGAAGGGAGAAAGGCGGACAGGTATCCGGTAAGCGGCAGGGTCGGAACAGGAGAGCGCACGAGGGAGCTT
CCAGGGGGAAACGCCTGGTATCTTTATAGTCCTGTCGGGTTTCGCCACCTCTGACTTGAGCGTCGATTTT
TGTGATGCTCGTCAGGGGGGCGGAGCCTATGGAAAAACGCCAGCAACGCGGCCTTTTTACGGTTCCTGGC
CTTTTGCTGGCCTTTTGCTCACATGTTCTTTCCTGCGTTATCCCCTGATTCTGTGGATAACCGTATTACC
GCCTTTGAGTGAGCTGATACCGCTCGCCGCAGCCGAACGACCGAGCGCAGCGAGTCAGTGAGCGAGGAAG
CGGAAGAGCGCCTGATGCGGTATTTTCTCCTTACGCATCTGTGCGGTATTTCACACCGCATAAATTCCGA
CACCATCGAATGGTGCAAAACCTTTCGCGGTATGGCATGATAGCGCCCGGAAGAGAGTCAATTCAGGGTG
GTGAATGTGAAACCAGTAACGTTATACGATGTCGCAGAGTATGCCGGTGTCTCTTATCAGACCGTTTCCC
GCGTGGTGAACCAGGCCAGCCACGTTTCTGCGAAAACGCGGGAAAAAGTGGAAGCGGCGATGGCGGAGCT
GAATTACATTCCCAACCGCGTGGCACAACAACTGGCGGGCAAACAGTCGTTGCTGATTGGCGTTGCCACC
TCCAGTCTGGCCCTGCACGCGCCGTCGCAAATTGTCGCGGCGATTAAATCTCGCGCCGATCAACTGGGTG
CCAGCGTGGTGGTGTCGATGGTAGAACGAAGCGGCGTCGAAGCCTGTAAAGCGGCGGTGCACAATCTTCT
CGCGCAACGCGTCAGTGGGCTGATCATTAACTATCCGCTGGATGACCAGGATGCCATTGCTGTGGAAGCT
GCCTGCACTAATGTTCCGGCGTTATTTCTTGATGTCTCTGACCAGACACCCATCAACAGTATTATTTTCT
CCCATGAAGACGGTACGCGACTGGGCGTGGAGCATCTGGTCGCATTGGGTCACCAGCAAATCGCGCTGTT
AGCGGGCCCATTAAGTTCTGTCTCGGCGCGTCTGCGTCTGGCTGGCTGGCATAAATATCTCACTCGCAAT
CAAATTCAGCCGATAGCGGAACGGGAAGGCGACTGGAGTGCCATGTCCGGTTTTCAACAAACCATGCAAA
TGCTGAATGAGGGCATCGTTCCCACTGCGATGCTGGTTGCCAACGATCAGATGGCGCTGGGCGCAATGCG
CGCCATTACCGAGTCCGGGCTGCGCGTTGGTGCGGATATCTCGGTAGTGGGATACGACGATACCGAAGAC
AGCTCATGTTATATCCCGCCGTTAACCACCATCAAACAGGATTTTCGCCTGCTGGGGCAAACCAGCGTGG
ACCGCTTGCTGCAACTCTCTCAGGGCCAGGCGGTGAAGGGCAATCAGCTGTTGCCCGTCTCACTGGTGAA
AAGAAAAACCACCCTGGCGCCCAATACGCAAACCGCCTCTCCCCGCGCGTTGGCCGATTCATTAATGCAG
CTGGCACGACAGGTTTCCCGACTGGAAAGCGGGCAGTGAGCGCAACGCAATTAATGTGAGTTAGCTCACT
CATTAGGCACCCCAGGCTTTACACTTTATGCTTCCGGCTCGTATGTTGTGTGGAATTGTGAGCGGATAAC
AATTTCACACAGGAAACAGCTATGACCATGATTACGGATTCACTGGCCGTCGTTTTACAACGTCGTGACT
GGGAAAACCCTGGCGTTACCCAACTTAATCGCCTTGCAGCACATCCCCCTTTCGCCAGCTGGCGTAATAG
CGAAGAGGCCCGCACCGATCGCCCTTCCCAACAGTTGCGCAGCCTGAATGGCGAATGGCGCTTTGCCTGG
TTTCCGGCACCAGAAGCGGTGCCGGAAAGCTGGCTGGAGTGCGATCTTCCTGAGGCCGATACTGTCGTCG
TCCCCTCAAACTGGCAGATGCACGGTTACGATGCGCCCATCTACACCAACGTAACCTATCCCATTACGGT
CAATCCGCCGTTTGTTCCCACGGAGAATCCGACGGGTTGTTACTCGCTCACATTTAATGTTGATGAAAGC
TGGCTACAGGAAGGCCAGACGCGAATTATTTTTGATGGCGTTGGAATT
