>Addgene plasmid #55697 | RhoH | addgene partial sequence | sequence record 92772 | pGEX5 5'-GGGCTGGCAAGCCACGTTTGGTG-3'
ATCCCTGAGCTCAATCAAGTGCGTGCTGGTAGGGGACAGTGCTGTGGGGAAAACCTCACTGTTGGTGCGC
TTCACCTCTGAGACCTTCCCGGAGGCCTACAAACCCACGGTGTACGAGAATACGGGTGTAGACGTCTTCA
TGGATGGCATCCAGATCAGCCTGGGTCTCTGGGACACTGCCGGCAACGACGCCTTCAGAAGTATCCGGCC
CCTGTCCTACCAGCAGGCAGACGTGGTACTGATGTGCTACTCTGTGGCCAACCATAACTCGTTCCTGAAC
TTGAAGAACAAATGGATTAGTGAGATCAGGAGCAACCTACCCTGTACCCCGGTGCTGGTTGTGGCCACAC
AGACGGACCAGAGAGAGGTGGGACCTCACAGGGCTTCCTGCATCAATGCCATAGAAGGGAAGAGACTTGC
CCAGGATGTGAGAGCCAAGGGCTACCTGGAGTGCTCAGCCCTCAGCAACCGGGGAGTACAGCAGGTATTT
GAATGTGCTGTCCGAACAGCTGTCAACCAGGCCAGGAGGCGAAACAGAAGGAAGCTGTTCTCCATCAATG
AATGCAAGATCTTCTAAGAATTCATCGTGACTGACTGACGATCTGCCTCGCGCGTTTCGGTGATGACGGT
GAAAACCTCTGACACATGCAGCTCCCGGAGACGGTCACAGCTTGTCTGTAAGCGGATGCCGGGAGCAGAC
AAGCCCGTCAGGGCGCGTCAGCGGGTGTTGGCGGGTGTCGGGGCGCAGCCATGACCCAGTCACGTAGCGA
TAGCGGAGTGTAT
