>Addgene plasmid #55697 | RhoH | addgene partial sequence | sequence record 92825 | pGEX3 5'-CCGGGAGCTGCATGTGTCAGAGG-3'
ATCGTCAGTCAGTCACGATGAATTCTTAGAAGATCTTGCATTCATTGATGGAGAACAGCTTCCTTCTGTT
TCGCCTCCTGGCCTGGTTGACAGCTGTTCGGACAGCACATTCAAATACCTGCTGTACTCCCCGGTTGCTG
AGGGCTGAGCACTCCAGGTAGCCCTTGGCTCTCACATCCTGGGCAAGTCTCTTCCCTTCTATGGCATTGA
TGCAGGAAGCCCTGTGAGGTCCCACCTCTCTCTGGTCCGTCTGTGTGGCCACAACCAGCACCGGGGTACA
GGGTAGGTTGCTCCTGATCTCACTAATCCATTTGTTCTTCAAGTTCAGGAACGAGTTATGGTTGGCCACA
GAGTAGCACATCAGTACCACGTCTGCCTGCTGGTAGGACAGGGGCCGGATACTTCTGAAGGCGTCGTTGC
CGGCAGTGTCCCAGAGACCCAGGCTGATCTGGATGCCATCCATGAAGACGTCTACACCCGTATTCTCGTA
CACCGTGGGTTTGTAGGCCTCCGGGAAGGTCTCAGAGGTGAAGCGCACCAACAGTGAGGTTTTCCCCACA
GCACTGTCCCCTACCAGCACGCACTTGATTGAGCTCAGGGATCCACGCGGAACCAGATCCGATTTTGGAG
GATGGTCGCCACCACCAAACGTGGCTTGCCAGCCCTGCAAAGGCCATGCTATATACTTGCTGGATTTCAA
GTACTTATCAATTTGTGGGATAGCTTCAATACGTTTTTTAAAACAAACTAATTTTGGGAACGCATCCAGG
CACATTGGGTCCATGTATAAAACAACATCAAGAGCGTCATACAACATGAAGTCAGGATGGGTTACATGAT
CACCATTTAAATATGTTTTATGACATAAACGATCTTCGAACATTTTCAGCATTTTCAGGTAGCTTGCT
